>Addgene plasmid #100746 | GST-beta2(616-951)Double | depositor full sequence | sequence record 189391 | GST-beta2(616-951)Double sequence 5954 bps
ACGTTATCGACTGCACGGTGCACCAATGCTTCTGGCGTCAGGCAGCCATCGGAAGCTGTGGTATGGCTGT
GCAGGTCGTAAATCACTGCATAATTCGTGTCGCTCAAGGCGCACTCCCGTTCTGGATAATGTTTTTTGCG
CCGACATCATAACGGTTCTGGCAAATATTCTGAAATGAGCTGTTGACAATTAATCATCGGCTCGTATAAT
GTGTGGAATTGTGAGCGGATAACAATTTCACACAGGAAACAGTATTCATGTCCCCTATACTAGGTTATTG
GAAAATTAAGGGCCTTGTGCAACCCACTCGACTTCTTTTGGAATATCTTGAAGAAAAATATGAAGAGCAT
TTGTATGAGCGCGATGAAGGTGATAAATGGCGAAACAAAAAGTTTGAATTGGGTTTGGAGTTTCCCAATC
TTCCTTATTATATTGATGGTGATGTTAAATTAACACAGTCTATGGCCATCATACGTTATATAGCTGACAA
GCACAACATGTTGGGTGGTTGTCCAAAAGAGCGTGCAGAGATTTCAATGCTTGAAGGAGCGGTTTTGGAT
ATTAGATACGGTGTTTCGAGAATTGCATATAGTAAAGACTTTGAAACTCTCAAAGTTGATTTTCTTAGCA
AGCTACCTGAAATGCTGAAAATGTTCGAAGATCGTTTATGTCATAAAACATATTTAAATGGTGATCATGT
AACCCATCCTGACTTCATGTTGTATGACGCTCTTGATGTTGTTTTATACATGGACCCAATGTGCCTGGAT
GCGTTCCCAAAATTAGTTTGTTTTAAAAAACGTATTGAAGCTATCCCACAAATTGATAAGTACTTGAAAT
CCAGCAAGTATATAGCATGGCCTTTGCAGGGCTGGCAAGCCACGTTTGGTGGTGGCGACCATCCTCCAAA
ATCGGATCTGGAAGTTCTGTTCCAGGGGCCCCTGGGATCCCCGGAATTCGAACAGCCTCAGGTTATCCCC
TCTCAAGGTGATCTCGGTCCCCCAGTCAATGTGCCACAGGTGTCCTCCATGCAGATGGGAGCAGTGGATC
TCCTAGGAGGAGGACTAGATAGTCTGCTTGGCAGTGACCTTGGCGGGGGCATTGGAGGAAGTCCGGCAGT
GGGACAATCCTTCATCCCATCATCGGTCCCTGCAACCTTTGCTCCTTCACCTACACCTGCTGTGGTCAGC
AGTGGACTGAATGACCTGTTTGAACTCTCCACAGGGATAGGCATGGCACCTGGTGGATATGTGGCTCCTA
AGGCTGTCTGGCTACCTGCAGTAAAGGCTAAAGGCTTGGAGATTTCCGGAACATTTACTCACCGCCAAGG
GCACATCTATATGGAAATGAACTTCACCAATAAAGCTCTGCAGCACATGACAGATTTTGCAATCCAGTTT
AACAAAAATAGCTTTGGTGTCATCCCCAGCACTCCTCTGGCCATCCATACACCACTGATGCCAAACCAGA
GCATTGATGTCTCCCTGCCTCTCAATACCTTGGGCCCAGTCATGAAGATGGAACCTCTGAATAACCTCCA
GGTGGCTGTGAAAAACAATATCGATGTCTTCGCCTTCAGCTGCCTCATCCCACTCAATGTGCTTTTTGTA
GAAGATGGCAAAATGGAGCGCCAGGTCTTCCTTGCAACATGGAAGGATATTCCCAATGAAAATGAACTTC
AGTTTCAGATTAAGGAATGTCATTTAAATGCTGACACTGTTTCCAGCAAGTTGCAAAACAACAATGTTTA
TACTATTGCCAAGAGGAATGTGGAAGGGCAGGACATGCTGTACCAATCCCTGAAGCTCACTAATGGCATT
TGGATTTTGGCCGAACTACGTATCCAGCCAGGAAACCCCAATTACACGCTGTCACTGAAGTGTAGAGCTC
CTGAAGTCTCTCAATACATCTATCAGGTCTACGACAGCATTTTGAAAAACTAAGCGGCCGCATCGTGACT
GACTGACGATCTGCCTCGCGCGTTTCGGTGATGACGGTGAAAACCTCTGACACATGCAGCTCCCGGAGAC
GGTCACAGCTTGTCTGTAAGCGGATGCCGGGAGCAGACAAGCCCGTCAGGGCGCGTCAGCGGGTGTTGGC
GGGTGTCGGGGCGCAGCCATGACCCAGTCACGTAGCGATAGCGGAGTGTATAATTCTTGAAGACGAAAGG
GCCTCGTGATACGCCTATTTTTATAGGTTAATGTCATGATAATAATGGTTTCTTAGACGTCAGGTGGCAC
TTTTCGGGGAAATGTGCGCGGAACCCCTATTTGTTTATTTTTCTAAATACATTCAAATATGTATCCGCTC
ATGAGACAATAACCCTGATAAATGCTTCAATAATATTGAAAAAGGAAGAGTATGAGTATTCAACATTTCC
GTGTCGCCCTTATTCCCTTTTTTGCGGCATTTTGCCTTCCTGTTTTTGCTCACCCAGAAACGCTGGTGAA
AGTAAAAGATGCTGAAGATCAGTTGGGTGCACGAGTGGGTTACATCGAACTGGATCTCAACAGCGGTAAG
ATCCTTGAGAGTTTTCGCCCCGAAGAACGTTTTCCAATGATGAGCACTTTTAAAGTTCTGCTATGTGGCG
CGGTATTATCCCGTGTTGACGCCGGGCAAGAGCAACTCGGTCGCCGCATACACTATTCTCAGAATGACTT
GGTTGAGTACTCACCAGTCACAGAAAAGCATCTTACGGATGGCATGACAGTAAGAGAATTATGCAGTGCT
GCCATAACCATGAGTGATAACACTGCGGCCAACTTACTTCTGACAACGATCGGAGGACCGAAGGAGCTAA
CCGCTTTTTTGCACAACATGGGGGATCATGTAACTCGCCTTGATCGTTGGGAACCGGAGCTGAATGAAGC
CATACCAAACGACGAGCGTGACACCACGATGCCTGCAGCAATGGCAACAACGTTGCGCAAACTATTAACT
GGCGAACTACTTACTCTAGCTTCCCGGCAACAATTAATAGACTGGATGGAGGCGGATAAAGTTGCAGGAC
CACTTCTGCGCTCGGCCCTTCCGGCTGGCTGGTTTATTGCTGATAAATCTGGAGCCGGTGAGCGTGGGTC
TCGCGGTATCATTGCAGCACTGGGGCCAGATGGTAAGCCCTCCCGTATCGTAGTTATCTACACGACGGGG
AGTCAGGCAACTATGGATGAACGAAATAGACAGATCGCTGAGATAGGTGCCTCACTGATTAAGCATTGGT
AACTGTCAGACCAAGTTTACTCATATATACTTTAGATTGATTTAAAACTTCATTTTTAATTTAAAAGGAT
CTAGGTGAAGATCCTTTTTGATAATCTCATGACCAAAATCCCTTAACGTGAGTTTTCGTTCCACTGAGCG
TCAGACCCCGTAGAAAAGATCAAAGGATCTTCTTGAGATCCTTTTTTTCTGCGCGTAATCTGCTGCTTGC
AAACAAAAAAACCACCGCTACCAGCGGTGGTTTGTTTGCCGGATCAAGAGCTACCAACTCTTTTTCCGAA
GGTAACTGGCTTCAGCAGAGCGCAGATACCAAATACTGTCCTTCTAGTGTAGCCGTAGTTAGGCCACCAC
TTCAAGAACTCTGTAGCACCGCCTACATACCTCGCTCTGCTAATCCTGTTACCAGTGGCTGCTGCCAGTG
GCGATAAGTCGTGTCTTACCGGGTTGGACTCAAGACGATAGTTACCGGATAAGGCGCAGCGGTCGGGCTG
AACGGGGGGTTCGTGCACACAGCCCAGCTTGGAGCGAACGACCTACACCGAACTGAGATACCTACAGCGT
GAGCTATGAGAAAGCGCCACGCTTCCCGAAGGGAGAAAGGCGGACAGGTATCCGGTAAGCGGCAGGGTCG
GAACAGGAGAGCGCACGAGGGAGCTTCCAGGGGGAAACGCCTGGTATCTTTATAGTCCTGTCGGGTTTCG
CCACCTCTGACTTGAGCGTCGATTTTTGTGATGCTCGTCAGGGGGGCGGAGCCTATGGAAAAACGCCAGC
AACGCGGCCTTTTTACGGTTCCTGGCCTTTTGCTGGCCTTTTGCTCACATGTTCTTTCCTGCGTTATCCC
CTGATTCTGTGGATAACCGTATTACCGCCTTTGAGTGAGCTGATACCGCTCGCCGCAGCCGAACGACCGA
GCGCAGCGAGTCAGTGAGCGAGGAAGCGGAAGAGCGCCTGATGCGGTATTTTCTCCTTACGCATCTGTGC
GGTATTTCACACCGCATAAATTCCGACACCATCGAATGGTGCAAAACCTTTCGCGGTATGGCATGATAGC
GCCCGGAAGAGAGTCAATTCAGGGTGGTGAATGTGAAACCAGTAACGTTATACGATGTCGCAGAGTATGC
CGGTGTCTCTTATCAGACCGTTTCCCGCGTGGTGAACCAGGCCAGCCACGTTTCTGCGAAAACGCGGGAA
AAAGTGGAAGCGGCGATGGCGGAGCTGAATTACATTCCCAACCGCGTGGCACAACAACTGGCGGGCAAAC
AGTCGTTGCTGATTGGCGTTGCCACCTCCAGTCTGGCCCTGCACGCGCCGTCGCAAATTGTCGCGGCGAT
TAAATCTCGCGCCGATCAACTGGGTGCCAGCGTGGTGGTGTCGATGGTAGAACGAAGCGGCGTCGAAGCC
TGTAAAGCGGCGGTGCACAATCTTCTCGCGCAACGCGTCAGTGGGCTGATCATTAACTATCCGCTGGATG
ACCAGGATGCCATTGCTGTGGAAGCTGCCTGCACTAATGTTCCGGCGTTATTTCTTGATGTCTCTGACCA
GACACCCATCAACAGTATTATTTTCTCCCATGAAGACGGTACGCGACTGGGCGTGGAGCATCTGGTCGCA
TTGGGTCACCAGCAAATCGCGCTGTTAGCGGGCCCATTAAGTTCTGTCTCGGCGCGTCTGCGTCTGGCTG
GCTGGCATAAATATCTCACTCGCAATCAAATTCAGCCGATAGCGGAACGGGAAGGCGACTGGAGTGCCAT
GTCCGGTTTTCAACAAACCATGCAAATGCTGAATGAGGGCATCGTTCCCACTGCGATGCTGGTTGCCAAC
GATCAGATGGCGCTGGGCGCAATGCGCGCCATTACCGAGTCCGGGCTGCGCGTTGGTGCGGATATCTCGG
TAGTGGGATACGACGATACCGAAGACAGCTCATGTTATATCCCGCCGTCAACCACCATCAAACAGGATTT
TCGCCTGCTGGGGCAAACCAGCGTGGACCGCTTGCTGCAACTCTCTCAGGGCCAGGCGGTGAAGGGCAAT
CAGCTGTTGCCCGTCTCACTGGTGAAAAGAAAAACCACCCTGGCGCCCAATACGCAAACCGCCTCTCCCC
GCGCGTTGGCCGATTCATTAATGCAGCTGGCACGACAGGTTTCCCGACTGGAAAGCGGGCAGTGAGCGCA
ACGCAATTAATGTGAGTTAGCTCACTCATTAGGCACCCCAGGCTTTACACTTTATGCTTCCGGCTCGTAT
GTTGTGTGGAATTGTGAGCGGATAACAATTTCACACAGGAAACAGCTATGACCATGATTACGGATTCACT
GGCCGTCGTTTTACAACGTCGTGACTGGGAAAACCCTGGCGTTACCCAACTTAATCGCCTTGCAGCACAT
CCCCCTTTCGCCAGCTGGCGTAATAGCGAAGAGGCCCGCACCGATCGCCCTTCCCAACAGTTGCGCAGCC
TGAATGGCGAATGGCGCTTTGCCTGGTTTCCGGCACCAGAAGCGGTGCCGGAAAGCTGGCTGGAGTGCGA
TCTTCCTGAGGCCGATACTGTCGTCGTCCCCTCAAACTGGCAGATGCACGGTTACGATGCGCCCATCTAC
ACCAACGTAACCTATCCCATTACGGTCAATCCGCCGTTTGTTCCCACGGAGAATCCGACGGGTTGTTACT
CGCTCACATTTAATGTTGATGAAAGCTGGCTACAGGAAGGCCAGACGCGAATTATTTTTGATGGCGTTGG
AATT
Features (pLannotate 1.2.2; 17 found; start..end, strand, type, name):
      6..107     -  CDS            yciV (fragment): RNAAM_ECOLI - Also known as trpH From Escherichia coli (strain K12).
    183..211     +  promoter       tac promoter: strong E. coli promoter; hybrid between the trp and lac UV5 promoters
    219..235     +  protein_bind   lac operator: The lac repressor binds to the lac operator to inhibit transcription in E. coli. This inhibition can be relieved by adding lactose or isopropyl-β-D-thiogalactopyranoside (IPTG). lac repressor encoded by lacI
    258..911     +  CDS            GST26_SCHJA: Experimental evidence at protein level: Swiss-Prot protein existence level 1. GST isoenzymes appear to play a central role in the parasite detoxification system. Other functions are also suspected including a role in increasing the solubility of haematin in the parasite gut. From Schistosoma japonicum (Blood fluke).
    960..1940    +  CDS            AP2B1 (fragment): AP2B1_BOVIN - Also known as CLAPB1. Experimental evidence at protein level: Swiss-Prot protein existence level 1. Component of the adaptor protein complex 2 (AP-2). Adaptor protein complexes function in protein transport via transport vesicles in different membrane traffic pathways. Adaptor protein complexes are vesicle coat components and appear to be involved in cargo selection and vesicle formation. AP-2 is involved in clathrin-dependent endocytosis in which cargo proteins are incorporated into vesicles surrounded by clathrin (clathrin-coated vesicles, CCVs) which are destined for fusion wi
   1971..2010    +  CDS            rop (fragment): Rop protein, which maintains plasmids at low copy number; rop
   2112..2152    +  misc_feature   bom (fragment): basis of mobility region from pBR322
   2257..2361    +  promoter       AmpR promoter: bla
   2362..3222    +  CDS            AmpR: β-lactamase; bla; confers resistance to ampicillin, carbenicillin, and related antibiotics
   3393..3981    +  rep_origin     ori: high-copy-number ColE1/pMB1/pBR322/pUC origin of replication
   4167..4218    -  misc_feature   bom (fragment): basis of mobility region from pBR322
   4225..4302    +  promoter       lacIq promoter: lacI (mutant); In the lacIq allele, a single base change in the promoter boosts expression of the lacI gene about 10-fold.
   4303..5385    +  CDS            lacI: lac repressor; lacI; The lac repressor binds to the lac operator to inhibit transcription in E. coli. This inhibition can be relieved by adding lactose or isopropyl-β-D-thiogalactopyranoside (IPTG).
   5398..5419    +  protein_bind   CAP binding site: CAP binding activates transcription in the presence of cAMP. E. coli catabolite activator protein
   5434..5464    +  promoter       lac promoter: promoter for the E. coli lac operon
   5472..5488    +  protein_bind   lac operator: The lac repressor binds to the lac operator to inhibit transcription in E. coli. This inhibition can be relieved by adding lactose or isopropyl-β-D-thiogalactopyranoside (IPTG). lac repressor encoded by lacI
   5508..5681    +  CDS            lacZα: LacZα fragment of β-galactosidase; lacZ fragment
