>Addgene plasmid #100746 | GST-beta2(616-951)Double | addgene full sequence | sequence record 193275 | Addgene NGS Result
AATTAGCTTATCGACTGCACGGTGCACCAATGCTTCTGGCGTCAGGCAGCCATCGGAAGCTGTGGTATGG
CTGTGCAGGTCGTAAATCACTGCATAATTCGTGTCGCTCAAGGCGCACTCCCGTTCTGGATAATGTTTTT
TGCGCCGACATCATAACGGTTCTGGCAAATATTCTGAAATGAGCTGTTGACAATTAATCATCGGCTCGTA
TAATGTGTGGAATTGTGAGCGGATAACAATTTCACACAGGAAACAGTATTCATGTCCCCTATACTAGGTT
ATTGGAAAATTAAGGGCCTTGTGCAACCCACTCGACTTCTTTTGGAATATCTTGAAGAAAAATATGAAGA
GCATTTGTATGAGCGCGATGAAGGTGATAAATGGCGAAACAAAAAGTTTGAATTGGGTTTGGAGTTTCCC
AATCTTCCTTATTATATTGATGGTGATGTTAAATTAACACAGTCTATGGCCATCATACGTTATATAGCTG
ACAAGCACAACATGTTGGGTGGTTGTCCAAAAGAGCGTGCAGAGATTTCAATGCTTGAAGGAGCGGTTTT
GGATATTAGATACGGTGTTTCGAGAATTGCATATAGTAAAGACTTTGAAACTCTCAAAGTTGATTTTCTT
AGCAAGCTACCTGAAATGCTGAAAATGTTCGAAGATCGTTTATGTCATAAAACATATTTAAATGGTGATC
ATGTAACCCATCCTGACTTCATGTTGTATGACGCTCTTGATGTTGTTTTATACATGGACCCAATGTGCCT
GGATGCGTTCCCAAAATTAGTTTGTTTTAAAAAACGTATTGAAGCTATCCCACAAATTGATAAGTACTTG
AAATCCAGCAAGTATATAGCATGGCCTTTGCAGGGCTGGCAAGCCACGTTTGGTGGTGGCGACCATCCTC
CAAAATCGGATCTGGAAGTTCTGTTCCAGGGGCCCCTGGGATCCCCGGAATTCGAACAGCCTCAGGTTAT
CCCCTCTCAAGGTGATCTCGGTCCCCCAGTCAATGTGCCACAGGTGTCCTCCATGCAGATGGGAGCAGTG
GATCTCCTAGGAGGAGGACTAGATAGTCTGCTTGGCAGTGACCTTGGCGGGGGCATTGGAGGAAGTCCGG
CAGTGGGACAATCCTTCATCCCATCATCGGTCCCTGCAACCTTTGCTCCTTCACCTACACCTGCTGTGGT
CAGCAGTGGACTGAATGACCTGTTTGAACTCTCCACAGGGATAGGCATGGCACCTGGTGGATATGTGGCT
CCTAAGGCTGTCTGGCTACCTGCAGTAAAGGCTAAAGGCTTGGAGATTTCCGGAACATTTACTCACCGCC
AAGGGCACATCTATATGGAAATGAACTTCACCAATAAAGCTCTGCAGCACATGACAGATTTTGCAATCCA
GTTTAACAAAAATAGCTTTGGTGTCATCCCCAGCACTCCTCTGGCCATCCATACACCACTGATGCCAAAC
CAGAGCATTGATGTCTCCCTGCCTCTCAATACCTTGGGCCCAGTCATGAAGATGGAACCTCTGAATAACC
TCCAGGTGGCTGTGAAAAACAATATCGATGTCTTCGCCTTCAGCTGCCTCATCCCACTCAATGTGCTTTT
TGTAGAAGATGGCAAAATGGAGCGCCAGGTCTTCCTTGCAACATGGAAGGATATTCCCAATGAAAATGAA
CTTCAGTTTCAGATTAAGGAATGTCATTTAAATGCTGACACTGTTTCCAGCAAGTTGCAAAACAACAATG
TTTATACTATTGCCAAGAGGAATGTGGAAGGGCAGGACATGCTGTACCAATCCCTGAAGCTCACTAATGG
CATTTGGATTTTGGCCGAACTACGTATCCAGCCAGGAAACCCCAATTACACGCTGTCACTGAAGTGTAGA
GCTCCTGAAGTCTCTCAATACATCTATCAGGTCTACGACAGCATTTTGAAAAACTAAGCGGCCGCATCGT
GACTGACTGACGATCTGCCTCGCGCGTTTCGGTGATGACGGTGAAAACCTCTGACACATGCAGCTCCCGG
AGACGGTCACAGCTTGTCTGTAAGCGGATGCCGGGAGCAGACAAGCCCGTCAGGGCGCGTCAGCGGGTGT
TGGCGGGTGTCGGGGCGCAGCCATGACCCAGTCACGTAGCGATAGCGGAGTGTATAATTCTTGAAGACGA
AAGGGCCTCGTGATACGCCTATTTTTATAGGTTAATGTCATGATAATAATGGTTTCTTAGACGTCAGGTG
GCACTTTTCGGGGAAATGTGCGCGGAACCCCTATTTGTTTATTTTTCTAAATACATTCAAATATGTATCC
GCTCATGAGACAATAACCCTGATAAATGCTTCAATAATATTGAAAAAGGAAGAGTATGAGTATTCAACAT
TTCCGTGTCGCCCTTATTCCCTTTTTTGCGGCATTTTGCCTTCCTGTTTTTGCTCACCCAGAAACGCTGG
TGAAAGTAAAAGATGCTGAAGATCAGTTGGGTGCACGAGTGGGTTACATCGAACTGGATCTCAACAGCGG
TAAGATCCTTGAGAGTTTTCGCCCCGAAGAACGTTTTCCAATGATGAGCACTTTTAAAGTTCTGCTATGT
GGCGCGGTATTATCCCGTGTTGACGCCGGGCAAGAGCAACTCGGTCGCCGCATACACTATTCTCAGAATG
ACTTGGTTGAGTACTCACCAGTCACAGAAAAGCATCTTACGGATGGCATGACAGTAAGAGAATTATGCAG
TGCTGCCATAACCATGAGTGATAACACTGCGGCCAACTTACTTCTGACAACGATCGGAGGACCGAAGGAG
CTAACCGCTTTTTTGCACAACATGGGGGATCATGTAACTCGCCTTGATCGTTGGGAACCGGAGCTGAATG
AAGCCATACCAAACGACGAGCGTGACACCACGATGCCTGCAGCAATGGCAACAACGTTGCGCAAACTATT
AACTGGCGAACTACTTACTCTAGCTTCCCGGCAACAATTAATAGACTGGATGGAGGCGGATAAAGTTGCA
GGACCACTTCTGCGCTCGGCCCTTCCGGCTGGCTGGTTTATTGCTGATAAATCTGGAGCCGGTGAGCGTG
GGTCTCGCGGTATCATTGCAGCACTGGGGCCAGATGGTAAGCCCTCCCGTATCGTAGTTATCTACACGAC
GGGGAGTCAGGCAACTATGGATGAACGAAATAGACAGATCGCTGAGATAGGTGCCTCACTGATTAAGCAT
TGGTAACTGTCAGACCAAGTTTACTCATATATACTTTAGATTGATTTAAAACTTCATTTTTAATTTAAAA
GGATCTAGGTGAAGATCCTTTTTGATAATCTCATGACCAAAATCCCTTAACGTGAGTTTTCGTTCCACTG
AGCGTCAGACCCCGTAGAAAAGATCAAAGGATCTTCTTGAGATCCTTTTTTTCTGCGCGTAATCTGCTGC
TTGCAAACAAAAAAACCACCGCTACCAGCGGTGGTTTGTTTGCCGGATCAAGAGCTACCAACTCTTTTTC
CGAAGGTAACTGGCTTCAGCAGAGCGCAGATACCAAATACTGTCCTTCTAGTGTAGCCGTAGTTAGGCCA
CCACTTCAAGAACTCTGTAGCACCGCCTACATACCTCGCTCTGCTAATCCTGTTACCAGTGGCTGCTGCC
AGTGGCGATAAGTCGTGTCTTACCGGGTTGGACTCAAGACGATAGTTACCGGATAAGGCGCAGCGGTCGG
GCTGAACGGGGGGTTCGTGCACACAGCCCAGCTTGGAGCGAACGACCTACACCGAACTGAGATACCTACA
GCGTGAGCTATGAGAAAGCGCCACGCTTCCCGAAGGGAGAAAGGCGGACAGGTATCCGGTAAGCGGCAGG
GTCGGAACAGGAGAGCGCACGAGGGAGCTTCCAGGGGGAAACGCCTGGTATCTTTATAGTCCTGTCGGGT
TTCGCCACCTCTGACTTGAGCGTCGATTTTTGTGATGCTCGTCAGGGGGGCGGAGCCTATGGAAAAACGC
CAGCAACGCGGCCTTTTTACGGTTCCTGGCCTTTTGCTGGCCTTTTGCTCACATGTTCTTTCCTGCGTTA
TCCCCTGATTCTGTGGATAACCGTATTACCGCCTTTGAGTGAGCTGATACCGCTCGCCGCAGCCGAACGA
CCGAGCGCAGCGAGTCAGTGAGCGAGGAAGCGGAAGAGCGCCTGATGCGGTATTTTCTCCTTACGCATCT
GTGCGGTATTTCACACCGCATAAATTCCGACACCATCGAATGGCGCAAAACCTTTCGCGGTATGGCATGA
TAGCGCCCGGAAGAGAGTCAATTCAGGGTGGTGAATGTGAAACCAGTAACGTTATACGATGTCGCAGAGT
ATGCCGGTGTCTCTTATCAGACCGTTTCCCGCGTGGTGAACCAGGCCAGCCACGTTTCTGCGAAAACGCG
GGAAAAAGTGGAAGCGGCGATGGCGGAGCTGAATTACATTCCCAACCGCGTGGCACAACAACTGGCGGGC
AAACAGTCGTTGCTGATTGGCGTTGCCACCTCCAGTCTGGCCCTGCACGCGCCGTCGCAAATTGTCGCGG
CGATTAAATCTCGCGCCGATCAACTGGGTGCCAGCGTGGTGGTGTCGATGGTAGAACGAAGCGGCGTCGA
AGCCTGTAAAGCGGCGGTGCACAATCTTCTCGCGCAACGCGTCAGTGGGCTGATCATTAACTATCCGCTG
GATGACCAGGATGCCATTGCTGTGGAAGCTGCCTGCACTAATGTTCCGGCGTTATTTCTTGATGTCTCTG
ACCAGACACCCATCAACAGTATTATTTTCTCCCATGAAGACGGTACGCGACTGGGCGTGGAGCATCTGGT
CGCATTGGGTCACCAGCAAATCGCGCTGTTAGCGGGCCCATTAAGTTCTGTCTCGGCGCGTCTGCGTCTG
GCTGGCTGGCATAAATATCTCACTCGCAATCAAATTCAGCCGATAGCGGAACGGGAAGGCGACTGGAGTG
CCATGTCCGGTTTTCAACAAACCATGCAAATGCTGAATGAGGGCATCGTTCCCACTGCGATGCTGGTTGC
CAACGATCAGATGGCGCTGGGCGCAATGCGCGCCATTACCGAGTCCGGGCTGCGCGTTGGTGCGGATATC
TCGGTAGTGGGATACGACGATACCGAAGACAGCTCATGTTATATCCCGCCGTTAACCACCATCAAACAGG
ATTTTCGCCTGCTGGGGCAAACCAGCGTGGACCGCTTGCTGCAACTCTCTCAGGGCCAGGCGGTGAAGGG
CAATCAGCTGTTGCCCGTCTCACTGGTGAAAAGAAAAACCACGCTAGCGCCCAATACGCAAACCGCCTCT
CCCCGCGCGTTGGCCGATTCATTAATGCAGCTGGCACGACAGGTTTCCCGACTGGAAAGCGGGCAGTGAG
CGCAACGCAATTAATGTAAGTTAGCTCACTCATTAGGCACCCCAGGCTTTACACTTTATGCTTCCGGCTC
GTATGTTGTGTGGAATTGTGAGCGGATAACAATTTCACACAGGAAACAGCTATGACCATGATTACGGATT
CACTGGCCGTCGTTTTACAACGTCGTGACTGGGAAAACCCTGGCGTTACCCAACTTAATCGCCTTGCAGC
ACATCCCCCTTTCGCCAGCTGGCGTAATAGCGAAGAGGCCCGCACCGATCGCCCTTCCCAACAGTTGCGC
AGCCTGAATGGCGAATGGCGCTTTGCCTGGTTTCCGGCACCAGAAGCGGTGCCGGAAAGCTGGCTGGAGT
GCGATCTTCCTGAGGCCGATACTGTCGTCGTCCCCTCAAACTGGCAGATGCACGGTTACGATGCGCCCAT
CTACACCAACGTGACCTATCCCATTACGGTCAATCCGCCGTTTGTTCCCACGGAGAATCCGACGGGTTGT
TACTCGCTCACATTTAATGTTGATGAAAGCTGGCTACAGGAAGGCCAGACGCGAATTATTTTTGATGGCG
TTGG
Features (pLannotate 1.2.2; 17 found; start..end, strand, type, name):
    187..215     +  promoter       tac promoter: strong E. coli promoter; hybrid between the trp and lac UV5 promoters
    223..239     +  protein_bind   lac operator: The lac repressor binds to the lac operator to inhibit transcription in E. coli. This inhibition can be relieved by adding lactose or isopropyl-β-D-thiogalactopyranoside (IPTG). lac repressor encoded by lacI
    262..915     +  CDS            GST26_SCHJA: Experimental evidence at protein level: Swiss-Prot protein existence level 1. GST isoenzymes appear to play a central role in the parasite detoxification system. Other functions are also suspected including a role in increasing the solubility of haematin in the parasite gut. From Schistosoma japonicum (Blood fluke).
    964..1944    +  CDS            AP2B1 (fragment): AP2B1_BOVIN - Also known as CLAPB1. Experimental evidence at protein level: Swiss-Prot protein existence level 1. Component of the adaptor protein complex 2 (AP-2). Adaptor protein complexes function in protein transport via transport vesicles in different membrane traffic pathways. Adaptor protein complexes are vesicle coat components and appear to be involved in cargo selection and vesicle formation. AP-2 is involved in clathrin-dependent endocytosis in which cargo proteins are incorporated into vesicles surrounded by clathrin (clathrin-coated vesicles, CCVs) which are destined for fusion wi
   1975..2014    +  CDS            rop (fragment): Rop protein, which maintains plasmids at low copy number; rop
   2116..2156    +  misc_feature   bom (fragment): basis of mobility region from pBR322
   2261..2365    +  promoter       AmpR promoter: bla
   2366..3226    +  CDS            AmpR: β-lactamase; bla; confers resistance to ampicillin, carbenicillin, and related antibiotics
   3397..3985    +  rep_origin     ori: high-copy-number ColE1/pMB1/pBR322/pUC origin of replication
   4171..4222    -  misc_feature   bom (fragment): basis of mobility region from pBR322
   4229..4306    +  promoter       lacI promoter: lacI
   4307..5389    +  CDS            lacI: lac repressor; lacI; The lac repressor binds to the lac operator to inhibit transcription in E. coli. This inhibition can be relieved by adding lactose or isopropyl-β-D-thiogalactopyranoside (IPTG).
   5402..5423    +  protein_bind   CAP binding site: CAP binding activates transcription in the presence of cAMP. E. coli catabolite activator protein
   5438..5468    +  promoter       lac promoter: promoter for the E. coli lac operon
   5476..5492    +  protein_bind   lac operator: The lac repressor binds to the lac operator to inhibit transcription in E. coli. This inhibition can be relieved by adding lactose or isopropyl-β-D-thiogalactopyranoside (IPTG). lac repressor encoded by lacI
   5512..5685    +  CDS            lacZα: LacZα fragment of β-galactosidase; lacZ fragment
   5949..111     -  CDS            yciV (fragment) (across the origin): RNAAM_ECOLI - Also known as trpH From Escherichia coli (strain K12).
