[The description below was written by a language model from this plasmid's Addgene catalogue record and pLannotate feature annotations shown in this document.]
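Description:
GST-beta2(616-951)Double is a bacterial expression plasmid built on the pGEX-6P-1 backbone for producing a GST-tagged fragment of the human AP2 adaptor complex beta2 subunit (AP2B1, beta2 adaptin) in E. coli. It replicates from a ColE1/pMB1-type origin and is selected with ampicillin through the bla gene. Both available sequence records, the depositor's and the repository's sequencing result, are 5,954 nt and give essentially the same feature map, offset by a few bases. One calls the repressor promoter lacI and the other lacIq.

Expression is driven by the hybrid tac promoter followed by a lac operator. The plasmid-borne lacI gene supplies repressor, so transcription stays low until it is induced with IPTG. The open reading frame begins with Schistosoma japonicum glutathione S-transferase, which acts as an N-terminal affinity tag. After a short linker comes the AP2B1 fragment covering residues 616-951, the hinge and ear (appendage) regions of the long splice isoform. The annotation tool matched this segment to the bovine orthologue, but the catalogue records it as human. The recorded insert size is 1,008 bp, while the annotated match is slightly shorter.

"Double" refers to two changes: deletion of the clathrin-binding motif and the substitution Y815A. That numbering follows the shorter isoform, and the equivalent position in the long isoform carried here is Y829A. Remnants of rop, bom, lacZα and a small yciV fragment are backbone leftovers.

The associated study developed tools for triggering clathrin-mediated endocytosis. The record does not describe specific assays, but a purified mutant protein of this kind would plausibly serve as a comparison for the wild-type hinge-and-ear fragment.
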