Addgene plasmid #100746: GST-beta2(616-951)Double
Purpose: Bacterial expression of GST-tagged beta2 subunit of AP2 complex (hinge and ear) long splice form, mutant
Depositing lab: Stephen Royle. Depositing organization: University of Warwick. Publication: New tools for "hot-wiring" clathrin-mediated endocytosis with temporal and spatial precision. Wood LA, Larocque G, Clarke NI, Sarkar S, Royle SJ. J Cell Biol. 2017 Sep 27. pii: jcb.201702188. doi: 10.1083/jcb.201702188. PubMed 28954824.
Backbone
  Vector backbone: pGEX-6P-1
  Vector type: Bacterial Expression
Growth in bacteria
  Bacterial resistance: Ampicillin, 100 μg/mL
  Growth temperature: 37°C
  Growth strain: DH5alpha
  Copy number: Unknown
Gene/Insert
  Gene/Insert name: AP2B1 (alt name: beta2 adaptin)
  Species: H. sapiens (human)
  Insert size (bp): 1008
  Mutation: Long isoform with deletion of clathrin binding motif and Y815A
  GenBank ID: BC006201 NM_001030006.1
  Entrez Gene: AP2B1 (a.k.a. ADTB2, AP105B, AP2-BETA, CLAPB1)
  Tag / fusion protein: GST (N terminal on insert)
  Cloning method: Restriction Enzyme; 5′ cloning site NotI (unknown if destroyed); 3′ cloning site EcoRI (unknown if destroyed)
  Sequencing primers: 5′ pGEX 5'
Terms and licenses: Academic/Nonprofit Terms; Industry Terms: Not Available to Industry
Depositor comments: The mutation numbering in this plasmid refers to the shorter isoform. The mutation in the longer isoform of AP2B1, which is contained in this plasmid, is Y829A.
How to cite: GST-beta2(616-951)Double was a gift from Stephen Royle (Addgene plasmid # 100746 ; http://n2t.net/addgene:100746 ; RRID:Addgene_100746)
